Addgene plasmid #19420: BacPAK Myc-Adrm1
Depositing lab: Joan Conaway & Ronald Conaway. Depositing organization: Stowers Institute for Medical Research. Publication: Proteasome recruitment and activation of the Uch37 deubiquitinating enzyme by Adrm1. Yao T, Song L, Xu W, DeMartino GN, Florens L, Swanson SK, Washburn MP, Conaway RC, Conaway JW, Cohen RE. Nat Cell Biol. 2006 Sep . 8(9):994-1002. 10.1038/ncb1460 PubMed 16906146.
Backbone
  Vector backbone: BacPAK8
  Backbone manufacturer: Clontech
  Backbone size w/o insert (bp): 5400
  Vector type: Insect Expression
Growth in bacteria
  Bacterial resistance: Ampicillin, 100 μg/mL
  Growth temperature: 37°C
  Growth strain: DH5alpha
  Copy number: Unknown
Gene/Insert
  Gene/Insert name: adhesion regulating molecule 1 (alt names: Adrm1; hRpn13; Arm1)
  Species: H. sapiens (human)
  Insert size (bp): 1300
  GenBank ID: Adrm1
  Entrez Gene: ADRM1 (a.k.a. ARM-1, ARM1, GP110, PSMD16)
  Tag / fusion protein: His (N terminal on backbone); Myc (N terminal on backbone)
  Cloning method: Restriction Enzyme; 5′ cloning site XhoI (not destroyed); 3′ cloning site KpnI (not destroyed)
  Sequencing primers: 5′ Bac1; 3′ Bac2
Terms and licenses: Academic/Nonprofit Terms; Industry Terms: Not Available to Industry
How to cite: BacPAK Myc-Adrm1 was a gift from Joan Conaway & Ronald Conaway (Addgene plasmid # 19420 ; http://n2t.net/addgene:19420 ; RRID:Addgene_19420)
