[The description below was written by a language model from this plasmid's Addgene catalogue record.]
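Description:
BacPAK Myc-Adrm1 is an insect-cell expression construct built on the BacPAK8 backbone, a baculovirus transfer vector of about 5.4 kb. Vectors of this type are not used to express protein directly. They are co-introduced into insect cells with baculoviral DNA so that the expression cassette recombines into the viral genome, yielding recombinant baculovirus that then drives protein production in infected insect cells. In bacteria the plasmid is maintained under ampicillin selection; its copy number is listed as unknown. The record does not name the promoter or the origin of replication, and no feature table is provided, so the detailed layout of the cassette cannot be confirmed from the available information.

The insert is the human ADRM1 coding region (adhesion regulating molecule 1, also known as hRpn13, ARM1, GP110 or PSMD16), roughly 1.3 kb, cloned between XhoI at the 5′ end and KpnI at the 3′ end, with both sites retained. The protein is expressed with N-terminal His and Myc tags, which the record describes as being carried on the backbone. The His tag allows metal-affinity purification of the recombinant protein, and the Myc epitope allows immunodetection or immunoprecipitation. The associated publication concerns the recruitment of the Uch37 deubiquitinating enzyme to the proteasome and its activation by Adrm1. This suggests the construct was made to produce tagged recombinant Adrm1 in insect cells for biochemical studies of these interactions, although the record does not spell out the specific experiments.
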