>Addgene plasmid #19420 | BacPAK Myc-Adrm1 | addgene partial sequence | sequence record 25526 | Polyhedrin-fwd
TTTCTGTTTTGTACAGTTTTGTATAAAAAAACCTATAAATACCATGGGTCATCATCATCACCATCACGTG
GTCGACAAGCTTGGATCTATGGAACAGAAGTTGATTTCCGAAGAAGACCTCGAGATGACGACCTCAGGCG
CGCTCTTTCCAAGCCTGGTGCCAGGCTCTCGGGGCGCCTCCAACAAGTACTTGGTGGAGTTTCGGGCGGG
AAAGATGTCCCTGAAGGGGACCACCGTGACTCCGGATAAGCGGAAAGGGCTGGTGTACATTCAGCAGACG
GACGACTCGCTTATTCACTTCTGCTGGAAGGACAGGACGTCCGGGAACGTGGAAGACGACTTGATCATCT
TCCCTGACGACTGTGAGTTCAAGCGGGTGCCGCAGTGCCCCAGCGGGAGGGTCTACGTGCTGAAGTTCAA
GGCAGGGTCCAAGCGGCTTTTCTTCTGGATGCAGGAACCCAAGACAGACCAGGATGAGGAGCATTGCCGG
AAAGTCAACGAGTATCTGAACAACCCCCCGATGCCTGGGGCACTGGGGGCCAGCGGAAGCAGCGGCCACG
AACTCTCTGCGCTAGGCGGTGAGGGTGGCCTGCAGAGCCTGCTGGGAAACATGAGCCACAGCCAGCTCAT
GCAGCTCATCGGACCAGCCGGCCTCGGAGGACTGGGTGGGCTGGGGGCCCTGACTGGACCTGGCCTGGCC
AGTTTACTGGGGAGCAGTGGGCCTCCAGGGAGCAGCTCCTCCTCCAGCTCCCGGAGCCAGTCGGCAGNNT
AGNNNTNGNNNNNNNNNNNNNTTTTNTNNNNNNNNNN
